Addgene plasmid #133928: pCAG-MLC2(CA)-IRES-GFP
Purpose: Bicistronic vector for the expression of EGFP reporter and untagged constitutive active myosin II light chain
Depositing lab: Frank Bradke & Sebastián Dupraz. Depositing organization: Deutsches Zentrum fuer Neurodegenerative Erkrankungen (DZNE). Publication: RhoA Controls Axon Extension Independent of Specification in the Developing Brain. Dupraz S, Hilton BJ, Husch A, Santos TE, Coles CH, Stern S, Brakebusch C, Bradke F. Curr Biol. 2019 Nov 18;29(22):3874-3886.e9. doi: 10.1016/j.cub.2019.09.040. Epub 2019 Oct 31. PubMed 31679934.
Backbone
  Vector backbone: pCAGEN
  Vector type: Mammalian Expression
Growth in bacteria
  Bacterial resistance: Ampicillin, 100 μg/mL
  Growth temperature: 37°C
  Growth strain: DH5alpha
  Copy number: High Copy
Gene/Insert
  Gene/Insert name: EGFP and MLC2(CA)
  Species: H. sapiens (human)
  Mutation: MLC2 T18D, S19D
  Entrez Gene: MYL2 (a.k.a. CMH10, MFM12, MLC-2, MLC-2s/v, MLC-2v, MLC2)
  Cloning method: Restriction Enzyme; 5′ cloning site Unknown (unknown if destroyed); 3′ cloning site Unknown (unknown if destroyed)
Terms and licenses: Academic/Nonprofit Terms; Industry Terms: Not Available to Industry
How to cite: pCAG-MLC2(CA)-IRES-GFP was a gift from Frank Bradke & Sebastián Dupraz (Addgene plasmid # 133928 ; http://n2t.net/addgene:133928 ; RRID:Addgene_133928)
