[The description below was written by a language model from this plasmid's Addgene catalogue record and pLannotate feature annotations shown in this document.]
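Description:
pCAG-MLC2(CA)-IRES-GFP is a 6.65 kb mammalian expression plasmid built on the pCAGEN backbone. It co-expresses an untagged, constitutively active myosin II regulatory light chain together with an EGFP reporter from a single transcript. It is maintained in E. coli through a high-copy ColE1/pUC-type origin and selected with ampicillin via the bla gene and its own promoter. The backbone also carries remnants of the lac promoter/operator region, short lacI fragments, and an SV40 origin with an adjacent SV40 poly(A) signal. The SV40 origin can support episomal replication in cells that supply large T antigen. No mammalian selection marker is annotated.

Expression is driven by the CAG promoter, made up of the CMV immediate-early enhancer, the chicken β-actin promoter and a chimeric β-actin/β-globin intron, which gives strong, broadly active transcription. The first cistron encodes human MLC2 with the T18D and S19D substitutions. These place acidic residues at the two regulatory phosphorylation sites, mimicking the phosphorylated state so that the light chain behaves as permanently activated. An EMCV IRES then allows cap-independent translation of EGFP, so green fluorescence marks transfected cells without a tag being fused to the light chain. A rabbit β-globin poly(A) signal terminates the transcript.

The catalogue entry links the insert to MYL2, whereas the sequence annotation matches the coding region to human MYL9, the smooth muscle/non-muscle regulatory light chain that is also known as MLC2. The cloning sites are not recorded. The associated study concerns RhoA control of axon extension in the developing brain, which is consistent with using this plasmid to raise myosin II activity in identifiable GFP-positive cells.
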