Features (pLannotate 1.2.2; 19 found; start..end, strand, type, name):
      5..384     +  enhancer       CMV enhancer: human cytomegalovirus immediate early enhancer
    386..661     +  promoter       chicken β-actin promoter: No description available
    662..1678    +  intron         chimeric intron: chimera between introns from chicken β-actin and rabbit β-globin
   1676..1732    +  CDS            HBB (fragment): HBB_LEPEU - Experimental evidence at protein level: Swiss-Prot protein existence level 1. Involved in oxygen transport from the lung to the various peripheral tissues. From Lepus europaeus (European hare).
   1745..2260    +  CDS            MYL9: MYL9_HUMAN - Also known as MLC2, MRLC1, MYRL2. Experimental evidence at protein level: Swiss-Prot protein existence level 1. Myosin regulatory subunit that plays an important role in regulation of both smooth muscle and nonmuscle cell contractile activity via its phosphorylation. Implicated in cytokinesis, receptor capping, and cell locomotion (PubMed:11942626, PubMed:2526655). In myoblasts, may regulate PIEZO1-dependent cortical actomyosin assembly involved in myotube formation (By similarity). From Homo sapiens (Human).
   2416..2878    +  misc_feature   IRES: internal ribosome entry site (IRES) of the encephalomyocarditis virus (EMCV)
   2892..3611    +  CDS            EGFP: the original enhanced GFP (Yang et al., 1996) mammalian codon-optimized
   3740..3795    +  polyA_signal   β-globin poly(A) signal: rabbit β-globin polyadenylation signal (Gil and Proudfoot, 1987)
   4180..4196    -  protein_bind   lac operator: The lac repressor binds to the lac operator to inhibit transcription in E. coli. This inhibition can be relieved by adding lactose or isopropyl-β-D-thiogalactopyranoside (IPTG). lac repressor encoded by lacI
   4204..4234    -  promoter       lac promoter: promoter for the E. coli lac operon
   4249..4270    -  protein_bind   CAP binding site: CAP binding activates transcription in the presence of cAMP. E. coli catabolite activator protein
   4283..4322    -  CDS            lacI (fragment): lac repressor; lacI; The lac repressor binds to the lac operator to inhibit transcription in E. coli. This inhibition can be relieved by adding lactose or isopropyl-β-D-thiogalactopyranoside (IPTG).
   4329..4351    +  promoter       SV40 promoter (fragment): SV40 enhancer and early promoter
   4375..4510    +  rep_origin     SV40 ori: SV40 origin of replication
   4530..4664    +  polyA_signal   SV40 poly(A) signal: SV40 polyadenylation signal
   4666..4720    -  CDS            lacI (fragment): lac repressor; lacI; The lac repressor binds to the lac operator to inhibit transcription in E. coli. This inhibition can be relieved by adding lactose or isopropyl-β-D-thiogalactopyranoside (IPTG).
   4903..5491    -  rep_origin     ori: high-copy-number ColE1/pMB1/pBR322/pUC origin of replication
   5662..6522    -  CDS            AmpR: β-lactamase; bla; confers resistance to ampicillin, carbenicillin, and related antibiotics
   6523..6627    -  promoter       AmpR promoter: bla
>Addgene plasmid #133928 | pCAG-MLC2(CA)-IRES-GFP | addgene full sequence | sequence record 263461 | Addgene NGS Result
GGTCGACATTGATTATTGACTAGTTATTAATAGTAATCAATTACGGGGTCATTAGTTCATAGCCCATATA
TGGAGTTCCGCGTTACATAACTTACGGTAAATGGCCCGCCTGGCTGACCGCCCAACGACCCCCGCCCATT
GACGTCAATAATGACGTATGTTCCCATAGTAACGCCAATAGGGACTTTCCATTGACGTCAATGGGTGGAG
TATTTACGGTAAACTGCCCACTTGGCAGTACATCAAGTGTATCATATGCCAAGTACGCCCCCTATTGACG
TCAATGACGGTAAATGGCCCGCCTGGCATTATGCCCAGTACATGACCTTATGGGACTTTCCTACTTGGCA
GTACATCTACGTATTAGTCATCGCTATTACCATGGTCGAGGTGAGCCCCACGTTCTGCTTCACTCTCCCC
ATCTCCCCCCCCTCCCCACCCCCAATTTTGTATTTATTTATTTTTTAATTATTTTGTGCAGCGATGGGGG
CGGGGGGGGGGGGGGGGCGCGCCAGGCGGGGCGGGGCGGGGCGAGGGGCGGGGCGGGGCGAGGCGGAGAG
GTGCGGCGGCAGCCAATCAGAGCGGCGCGCTCCGAAAGTTTCCTTTTATGGCGAGGCGGCGGCGGCGGCG
GCCCTATAAAAAGCGAAGCGCGCGGCGGGCGGGAGTCGCTGCGCGCTGCCTTCGCCCCGTGCCCCGCTCC
GCCGCCGCCTCGCGCCGCCCGCCCCGGCTCTGACTGACCGCGTTACTCCCACAGGTGAGCGGGCGGGACG
GCCCTTCTCCTCCGGGCTGTAATTAGCGCTTGGTTTAATGACGGCTTGTTTCTTTTCTGTGGCTGCGTGA
AAGCCTTGAGGGGCTCCGGGAGGGCCCTTTGTGCGGGGGGAGCGGCTCGGGGGGTGCGTGCGTGTGTGTG
TGCGTGGGGAGCGCCGCGTGCGGCTCCGCGCTGCCCGGCGGCTGTGAGCGCTGCGGGCGCGGCGCGGGGC
TTTGTGCGCTCCGCAGTGTGCGCGAGGGGAGCGCGGCCGGGGGCGGTGCCCCGCGGTGCGGGGGGGGCTG
CGAGGGGAACAAAGGCTGCGTGCGGGGTGTGTGCGTGGGGGGGTGAGCAGGGGGTGTGGGCGCGTCGGTC
GGGCTGCAACCCCCCCTGCACCCCCCTCCCCGAGTTGCTGAGCACGGCCCGGCTTCGGGTGCGGGGCTCC
GTACGGGGCGTGGCGCGGGGCTCGCCGTGCCGGGCGGGGGGTGGCGGCAGGTGGGGGTGCCGGGCGGGGC
GGGGCCGCCTCGGGCCGGGGAGGGCTCGGGGGAGGGGCGCGGCGGCCCCCGGAGCGCCGGCGGCTGTCGA
GGCGCGGCGAGCCGCAGCCATTGCCTTTTATGGTAATCGTGCGAGAGGGCGCAGGGACTTCCTTTGTCCC
AAATCTGTGCGGAGCCGAAATCTGGGAGGCGCCGCCGCACCCCCTCTAGCGGGCGCGGGGCGAAGCGGTG
CGGCGCCGGCAGGAAGGAAATGGGCGGGGAGGGCCTTCGTGCGTCGCCGCGCCGCCGTCCCCTTCTCCCT
CTCCAGCCTCGGGGCTGTCCGCGGGGGGACGGCTGCCTTCGGGGGGGACGGGGCAGGGCGGGGTTCGGCT
TCTGGCGTGTGACCGGCGGCTCTAGAGCCTCTGCTAACCATGTTCATGCCTTCTTCTTTTTCCTACAGCT
CCTGGGCAACGTGCTGGTTATTGTGCTGTCTCATCATTTTGGCAAAGAATTCCTCGAGGCCACCATGTCC
AGCAAGCGGGCCAAAGCCAAGACCACCAAGAAGCGGCCACAGCGGGCCGACGACAATGTCTTCGCAATGT
TTGACCAGTCCCAGATCCAGGAGTTTAAGGAAGCTTTCAACATGATTGACCAGAACCGTGATGGCTTCAT
TGACAAGGAGGACCTGCACGACATGCTGGCCTCGCTGGGGAAGAACCCCACAGACGAATACCTGGAGGGC
ATGATGAGCGAGGCCCCGGGGCCCATCAACTTCACCATGTTCCTCACCATGTTTGGGGAGAAGCTGAACG
GCACGGACCCCGAGGATGTGATTCGCAACGCCTTTGCCTGCTTCGACGAGGAAGCCTCAGGTTTCATCCA
TGAGGACCACCTCCGGGAGCTGCTCACCACCATGGGTGACCGCTTCACAGATGAGGAAGTGGACGAGATG
TACCGGGAGGCACCCATTGATAAGAAAGGCAACTTCAACTACGTGGAGTTCACCCGCATCCTCAAACATG
GCGCCAAGGATAAAGACGACTAGGTCGAGGATATCGCGGCCGCTACGTAAATTCYSCSMSCCCCCCCCTC
TCCCTCCCCCCCCCCTAACGTTACTGGCCGAAGCCGCTTGGAATAAGGCCGGTGTGCGTTTGTCTATATG
TTATTTTCCACCATATTGCCGTCTTTTGGCAATGTGAGGGCCCGGAAACCTGGCCCTGTCTTCTTGACGA
GCATTCCTAGGGGTCTTTCCCCTCTCGCCAAAGGAATGCAAGGTCTGTTGAATGTCGTGAAGGAAGCAGT
TCCTCTGGAAGCTTCTTGAAGACAAACAACGTCTGTAGCGACCCTTTGCAGGCAGCGGAACCCCCCACCT
GGCGACAGGTGCCTCTGCGGCCAAAAGCCACGTGTATAAGATACACCTGCAAAGGCGGCACAACCCCAGT
GCCACGTTGTGAGTTGGATAGTTGTGGAAAGAGTCAAATGGCTCTCCTCAAGCGTATTCAACAAGGGGCT
GAAGGATGCCCAGAAGGTACCCCATTGTATGGGATCTGATCTGGGGCCTCGGTGCACATGCTTTACATGT
GTTTAGTCGAGGTTAAAAAAACGTCTAGGCCCCCCGAACCACGGGGACGTGGTTTTCCTTTGAAAAACAC
GATGATAATATGGCCACAACCATGGTGAGCAAGGGCGAGGAGCTGTTCACCGGGGTGGTGCCCATCCTGG
TCGAGCTGGACGGCGACGTAAACGGCCACAAGTTCAGCGTGTCCGGCGAGGGCGAGGGCGATGCCACCTA
CGGCAAGCTGACCCTGAAGTTCATCTGCACCACCGGCAAGCTGCCCGTGCCCTGGCCCACCCTCGTGACC
ACCCTGACCTACGGCGTGCAGTGCTTCAGCCGCTACCCCGACCACATGAAGCAGCACGACTTCTTCAAGT
CCGCCATGCCCGAAGGCTACGTCCAGGAGCGCACCATCTTCTTCAAGGACGACGGCAACTACAAGACCCG
CGCCGAGGTGAAGTTCGAGGGCGACACCCTGGTGAACCGCATCGAGCTGAAGGGCATCGACTTCAAGGAG
GACGGCAACATCCTGGGGCACAAGCTGGAGTACAACTACAACAGCCACAACGTCTATATCATGGCCGACA
AGCAGAAGAACGGCATCAAGGTGAACTTCAAGATCCGCCACAACATCGAGGACGGCAGCGTGCAGCTCGC
CGACCACTACCAGCAGAACACCCCCATCGGCGACGGCCCCGTGCTGCTGCCCGACAACCACTACCTGAGC
ACCCAGTCCGCCCTGAGCAAAGACCCCAACGAGAAGCGCGATCACATGGTCCTGCTGGAGTTCGTGACCG
CCGCCGGGATCACTCTCGGCATGGACGAGCTGTACAAGTAAAGCGGCCGGCCGCCAGCACAGTGGTCGAT
CGACCAATGCCCTGGCTCACAAATACCACTGAGATCTTTTTCCCTCTGCCAAAAATTATGGGGACATCAT
GAAGCCCCTTGAGCATCTGACTTCTGGCTAATAAAGGAAATTTATTTTCATTGCAATAGTGTGTTGGAAT
TTTTTGTGTCTCTCACTCGGAAGGACATATGGGAGGGCAAATCATTTAAAACATCAGAATGAGTATTTGG
TTTAGAGTTTGGCAACATATGCCCATATGCTGGCTGCCATGAACAAAGGTTGGCTATAAAGAGGTCATCA
GTATATGAAACAGCCCCCTGCTGTCCATTCCTTATTCCATAGAAAAGCCTTGACTTGAGGTTAGATTTTT
TTTATATTTTGTTTTGTGTTATTTTTTTCTTTAACATCCCTAAAATTTTCCTTACATGTTTTACTAGCCA
GATTTTTCCTCCTCTCCTGACTACTCCCAGTCATAGCTGTCCCTCTTCTCTTATGGAGATCCCTCGACCT
GCAGCCCAAGCTTGGCGTAATCATGGTCATAGCTGTTTCCTGTGTGAAATTGTTATCCGCTCACAATTCC
ACACAACATACGAGCCGGAAGCATAAAGTGTAAAGCCTGGGGTGCCTAATGAGTGAGCTAACTCACATTA
ATTGCGTTGCGCTCACTGCCCGCTTTCCAGTCGGGAAACCTGTCGTGCCAGCGGATCCGCATCTCAATTA
GTCAGCAACCATAGTCCCGCCCCTAACTCCGCCCATCCCGCCCCTAACTCCGCCCAGTTCCGCCCATTCT
CCGCCCCATGGCTGACTAATTTTTTTTATTTATGCAGAGGCCGAGGCCGCCTCGGCCTCTGAGCTATTCC
AGAAGTAGTGAGGAGGCTTTTTTGGAGGCCTAGGCTTTTGCAAAAAGCTAACTTGTTTATTGCAGCTTAT
AATGGTTACAAATAAAGCAATAGCATCACAAATTTCACAAATAAAGCATTTTTTTCACTGCATTCTAGTT
GTGGTTTGTCCAAACTCATCAATGTATCTTATCATGTCTGGATCCGCTGCATTAATGAATCGGCCAACGC
GCGGGGAGAGGCGGTTTGCGTATTGGGCGCTCTTCCGCTTCCTCGCTCACTGACTCGCTGCGCTCGGTCG
TTCGGCTGCGGCGAGCGGTATCAGCTCACTCAAAGGCGGTAATACGGTTATCCACAGAATCAGGGGATAA
CGCAGGAAAGAACATGTGAGCAAAAGGCCAGCAAAAGGCCAGGAACCGTAAAAAGGCCGCGTTGCTGGCG
TTTTTCCATAGGCTCCGCCCCCCTGACGAGCATCACAAAAATCGACGCTCAAGTCAGAGGTGGCGAAACC
CGACAGGACTATAAAGATACCAGGCGTTTCCCCCTGGAAGCTCCCTCGTGCGCTCTCCTGTTCCGACCCT
GCCGCTTACCGGATACCTGTCCGCCTTTCTCCCTTCGGGAAGCGTGGCGCTTTCTCATAGCTCACGCTGT
AGGTATCTCAGTTCGGTGTAGGTCGTTCGCTCCAAGCTGGGCTGTGTGCACGAACCCCCCGTTCAGCCCG
ACCGCTGCGCCTTATCCGGTAACTATCGTCTTGAGTCCAACCCGGTAAGACACGACTTATCGCCACTGGC
AGCAGCCACTGGTAACAGGATTAGCAGAGCGAGGTATGTAGGCGGTGCTACAGAGTTCTTGAAGTGGTGG
CCTAACTACGGCTACACTAGAAGAACAGTATTTGGTATCTGCGCTCTGCTGAAGCCAGTTACCTTCGGAA
AAAGAGTTGGTAGCTCTTGATCCGGCAAACAAACCACCGCTGGTAGCGGTGGTTTTTTTGTTTGCAAGCA
GCAGATTACGCGCAGAAAAAAAGGATCTCAAGAAGATCCTTTGATCTTTTCTACGGGGTCTGACGCTCAG
TGGAACGAAAACTCACGTTAAGGGATTTTGGTCATGAGATTATCAAAAAGGATCTTCACCTAGATCCTTT
TAAATTAAAAATGAAGTTTTAAATCAATCTAAAGTATATATGAGTAAACTTGGTCTGACAGTTACCAATG
CTTAATCAGTGAGGCACCTATCTCAGCGATCTGTCTATTTCGTTCATCCATAGTTGCCTGACTCCCCGTC
GTGTAGATAACTACGATACGGGAGGGCTTACCATCTGGCCCCAGTGCTGCAATGATACCGCGAGACCCAC
GCTCACCGGCTCCAGATTTATCAGCAATAAACCAGCCAGCCGGAAGGGCCGAGCGCAGAAGTGGTCCTGC
AACTTTATCCGCCTCCATCCAGTCTATTAATTGTTGCCGGGAAGCTAGAGTAAGTAGTTCGCCAGTTAAT
AGTTTGCGCAACGTTGTTGCCATTGCTACAGGCATCGTGGTGTCACGCTCGTCGTTTGGTATGGCTTCAT
TCAGCTCCGGTTCCCAACGATCAAGGCGAGTTACATGATCCCCCATGTTGTGCAAAAAAGCGGTTAGCTC
CTTCGGTCCTCCGATCGTTGTCAGAAGTAAGTTGGCCGCAGTGTTATCACTCATGGTTATGGCAGCACTG
CATAATTCTCTTACTGTCATGCCATCCGTAAGATGCTTTTCTGTGACTGGTGAGTACTCAACCAAGTCAT
TCTGAGAATAGTGTATGCGGCGACCGAGTTGCTCTTGCCCGGCGTCAATACGGGATAATACCGCGCCACA
TAGCAGAACTTTAAAAGTGCTCATCATTGGAAAACGTTCTTCGGGGCGAAAACTCTCAAGGATCTTACCG
CTGTTGAGATCCAGTTCGATGTAACCCACTCGTGCACCCAACTGATCTTCAGCATCTTTTACTTTCACCA
GCGTTTCTGGGTGAGCAAAAACAGGAAGGCAAAATGCCGCAAAAAAGGGAATAAGGGCGACACGGAAATG
TTGAATACTCATACTCTTCCTTTTTCAATATTATTGAAGCATTTATCAGGGTTATTGTCTCATGAGCGGA
TACATATTTGAATGTATTTAGAAAAATAAACAAATAGGGGTTCCGCGCACATTTCCCCGAAAAGTGCCAC
CTG
